Addgene plasmid #11662: pPRIME-TET-GFP-FF3
Purpose: 3rd generation lentiviral transfer vector. pPRIME cloning plasmid with a tetracycline-responsive promoter (TET) controlling expression of GFP and miR30-based shRNA targeting firefly luciferase
Depositing lab: Stephen Elledge. Depositing organization: Brigham and Women's Hospital. Publication: A lentiviral microRNA-based system for single-copy polymerase II-regulated RNA interference in mammalian cells. Stegmeier F, Hu G, Rickles RJ, Hannon GJ, Elledge SJ. Proc Natl Acad Sci U S A. 2005 Sep 13. 102(37):13212-7. 10.1073/pnas.0506306102 PubMed 16141338.
Backbone
  Vector backbone: pPRIME-TET-GFP
  Backbone size w/o insert (bp): 8226
  Vector type: Mammalian Expression, Lentiviral
Growth in bacteria
  Bacterial resistance: Chloramphenicol, 25 μg/mL
  Growth temperature: 37°C
  Growth strain: DH5alpha
  Copy number: Low Copy
Gene/Insert
  Gene/Insert name: FF3 (alt name: firefly luciferase hairpin)
  Species: Firefly
  Insert size (bp): 120
  Tag / fusion protein: GFP (N terminal on backbone)
  Cloning method: Restriction Enzyme; 5′ cloning site XhoI (not destroyed); 3′ cloning site EcoRI (not destroyed)
  Sequencing primers: 5′ EGFP-C
Terms and licenses: Academic/Nonprofit Terms; Industry Terms: Not Available to Industry
Depositor comments: TET promoter (minimal CMV promoter containing seven upstream Tet-operator sites) transcribes GFP and miR30-based shRNA targeting FF3. The FF3 hairpin can be replaced with any other hairpin by cloning into the EcoR1/Xho1 site. Please note that the full plasmid sequence shown here is for the empty vector only and does not contain the FF3 targeting sequence (AGCTCCCGTGAATTGGAATCCTAGTGAAGCCACAGATGTAGGATTCCAATTCAGCGGGAGCC)
How to cite: pPRIME-TET-GFP-FF3 was a gift from Stephen Elledge (Addgene plasmid # 11662 ; http://n2t.net/addgene:11662 ; RRID:Addgene_11662)
