[The description below was written by a language model from this plasmid's Addgene catalogue record and pLannotate feature annotations shown in this document.]
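Description:
pPRIME-TET-GFP-FF3 is a third-generation HIV-1-based lentiviral transfer vector for tetracycline-regulated, polymerase II-driven RNA interference in mammalian cells. Its viral backbone carries a CMV enhancer/promoter fused to a truncated 5' LTR, which drives genomic RNA production in packaging cells, followed by the Ψ packaging signal with a partial gag fragment, the Rev response element, the cPPT/CTS, a WPRE and a truncated 3' LTR. In bacteria the plasmid replicates from a ColE1/pUC-type origin, although the catalogue lists it as low copy. The stated selection is chloramphenicol. The feature table shows a cat promoter and CmR gene lying between the LTRs, and also annotates an ampicillin resistance gene in the plasmid backbone.

The payload is a single transcription unit. A Tet-responsive promoter, made of seven tet operator sites upstream of a minimal CMV promoter, transcribes EGFP followed by a miR-30a-derived cassette. In this cassette the shRNA sits between the 5' and 3' miR-30 flanking sequences, so it is processed like a natural microRNA. GFP fluorescence therefore reports expression of the same transcript that yields the hairpin. Induction requires a Tet transactivator, which this plasmid does not appear to encode.

FF3 is a roughly 120 bp hairpin targeting firefly luciferase. It is cloned between XhoI and EcoRI sites that remain intact, so it can be swapped for any other miR30-format hairpin. This makes the construct both a control shRNA and a cloning template. The depositor notes that the sequence record, and hence the feature table, represents the empty vector and lacks the FF3 hairpin. This is consistent with its length matching the listed backbone size.
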