Features (pLannotate 1.2.2; 24 found; start..end, strand, type, name):
     31..83      -  misc_feature   bom (fragment): basis of mobility region from pBR322
    238..617     +  enhancer       CMV enhancer: human cytomegalovirus immediate early enhancer
    618..810     +  promoter       CMV promoter (fragment): human cytomegalovirus (CMV) immediate early promoter
    809..976     +  LTR            5' LTR (truncated) (fragment): truncated 5' long terminal repeat (LTR) from HIV-1
   1023..1148    +  misc_feature   HIV-1 Ψ: packaging signal of human immunodeficiency virus type 1
   1132..1468    +  CDS            HIV-1 gag (fragment): gag protein from human immunodeficiency virus 1; gag
   1645..1878    +  misc_feature   RRE: The Rev response element (RRE) of HIV-1 allows for Rev-dependent mRNA export from the nucleus to the cytoplasm.
   2255..2355    +  CDS            Rev (fragment): human immunodeficiency virus 1 (HIV-1) Rev protein; rev; enhances nuclear export of unspliced and incompletely spliced viral mRNAs
   2405..2522    +  misc_feature   cPPT/CTS: central polypurine tract and central termination sequence of HIV-1
   2597..2911    +  promoter       tight TRE promoter: Tet-responsive promoter PTight, consisting of seven tet operator sequences followed by the minimal CMV promoter
   2928..3644    +  CDS            EGFP: EGFP is a basic (constitutively fluorescent) green fluorescent protein published in 1996, derived from Aequorea victoria. It is reported to be a rapidly-maturing weak dimer with moderate acid sensitivity.
   3697..3790    +  ncRNA          5' miR-30a: sequence upstream of the 71-nt precursor of the human miR-30a microRNA (Zeng et al., 2002) miRNA
   3804..3916    +  ncRNA          3' miR-30a: sequence downstream of the 71-nt precursor of the human miR-30a microRNA (Zeng et al., 2002) miRNA
   4069..4171    +  promoter       cat promoter: promoter of the E. coli cat gene encoding chloramphenicol acetyltransferase
   4172..4831    +  CDS            CmR: chloramphenicol acetyltransferase; cat; confers resistance to chloramphenicol
   5027..5047    -  misc_feature   MCS (fragment): pBluescript multiple cloning site
   5092..5115    +  misc_feature   MCS (fragment): pBluescript multiple cloning site
   5115..5703    +  misc_feature   WPRE: woodchuck hepatitis virus posttranscriptional regulatory element
   5704..5723    +  misc_feature   MCS (fragment): pBluescript multiple cloning site
   5725..6225    +  CDS            nef (fragment): NEF_HV1LA - Experimental evidence at protein level: Swiss-Prot protein existence level 1. Extracellular Nef protein targets CD4(+) T-lymphocytes for apoptosis by interacting with CXCR4 surface receptors. From Human immunodeficiency virus type 1 group M subtype B (isolate Lai) (HIV-1).
   6232..6412    +  LTR            5' LTR (truncated): truncated 5' long terminal repeat (LTR) from HIV-1
   6474..7062    -  rep_origin     ori: high-copy-number ColE1/pMB1/pBR322/pUC origin of replication
   7233..8093    -  CDS            AmpR: β-lactamase; bla; confers resistance to ampicillin, carbenicillin, and related antibiotics
   8094..8198    -  promoter       AmpR promoter: bla
>Addgene plasmid #11662 | pPRIME-TET-GFP-FF3 | depositor full sequence | sequence record 7008 | Author sequence
GTCGACGGATCGGGAGATCTCCCGATCCCCTATGGTGCACTCTCAGTACAATCTGCTCTGATGCCGCATA
GTTAAGCCAGTATCTGCTCCCTGCTTGTGTGTTGGAGGTCGCTGAGTAGTGCGCGAGCAAAATTTAAGCT
ACAACAAGGCAAGGCTTGACCGACAATTGCATGAAGAATCTGCTTAGGGTTAGGCGTTTTGCGCTGCTTC
GCGATGTACGGGCCAGATATACGCGTTGACATTGATTATTGACTAGTTATTAATAGTAATCAATTACGGG
GTCATTAGTTCATAGCCCATATATGGAGTTCCGCGTTACATAACTTACGGTAAATGGCCCGCCTGGCTGA
CCGCCCAACGACCCCCGCCCATTGACGTCAATAATGACGTATGTTCCCATAGTAACGCCAATAGGGACTT
TCCATTGACGTCAATGGGTGGAGTATTTACGGTAAACTGCCCACTTGGCAGTACATCAAGTGTATCATAT
GCCAAGTACGCCCCCTATTGACGTCAATGACGGTAAATGGCCCGCCTGGCATTATGCCCAGTACATGACC
TTATGGGACTTTCCTACTTGGCAGTACATCTACGTATTAGTCATCGCTATTACCATGGTGATGCGGTTTT
GGCAGTACATCAATGGGCGTGGATAGCGGTTTGACTCACGGGGATTTCCAAGTCTCCACCCCATTGACGT
CAATGGGAGTTTGTTTTGGCACCAAAATCAACGGGACTTTCCAAAATGTCGTAACAACTCCGCCCCATTG
ACGCAAATGGGCGGTAGGCGTGTACGGTGGGAGGTCTATAGACCAGATCTGAGCCTGGGAGCTCTCTGGC
TAACTAGGGAACCCACTGCTTAAGCCTCAATAAAGCTTGCCTTGAGTGCTTCAAGTAGTGTGTGCCCGTC
TGTTGTGTGACTCTGGTAACTAGAGATCCCTCAGACCCTTTTAGTCAGTGTGGAAAATCTCTAGCAGTGG
CGCCCGAACAGGGACTTGAAAGCGAAAGGGAAACCAGAGGAGCTCTCTCGACGCAGGACTCGGCTTGCTG
AAGCGCGCACGGCAAGAGGCGAGGGGCGGCGACTGGTGAGTACGCCAAAAATTTTGACTAGCGGAGGCTA
GAAGGAGAGAGATGGGTGCGAGAGCGTCAGTATTAAGCGGGGGAGAATTAGATCGCGATGGGAAAAAATT
CGGTTAAGGCCAGGGGGAAAGAAAAAATATAAATAAACATATAGTATGGGCAAGCAGGGAGCTAGAACGA
TTCGCAGTTAATCCTGGCCTGTTAGAAACATCAGAAGGCTGTAGACAAATACTGGGACAGCTACAACCAT
CCCTTCAGACAGGATCAGAAGAACTTAGATCATTATATAATACAGTAGCAACCCTCTATTGTGTGCATCA
AAGGATAGAGATAAAAGACACCAAGGAAGCTTTAGACAAGATAGAGGAAGAGCAAAACAAAAGTAAGACC
ACCGCACAGCAAGCGGCCGGCCGCGCTGATCTTCAGACCTGGAGGAGGAGATATGAGGGACAATTGGAGA
AGTGAATTATATAAATATAAAGTAGTAAAAATTGAACCATTAGGAGTAGCACCCACCAAGGCAAAGAGAA
GAGTGGTGCAGAGAGAAAAAAGAGCAGTGGGAATAGGAGCTTTGTTCCTTGGGTTCTTGGGAGCAGCAGG
AAGCACTATGGGCGCAGCGTCAATGACGCTGACGGTACAGGCCAGACAATTATTGTCTGGTATAGTGCAG
CAGCAGAACAATTTGCTGAGGGCTATTGAGGCGCAACAGCATCTGTTGCAACTCACAGTCTGGGGCATCA
AGCAGCTCCAGGCAAGAATCCTGGCTGTGGAAAGATACCTAAAGGATCAACAGCTCCTGGGGATTTGGGG
TTGCTCTGGAAAACTCATTTGCACCACTGCTGTGCCTTGGAATGCTAGTTGGAGTAATAAATCTCTGGAA
CAGATTTGGAATCACACGACCTGGATGGAGTGGGACAGAGAAATTAACAATTACACAAGCTTAATACACT
CCTTAATTGAAGAATCGCAAAACCAGCAAGAAAAGAATGAACAAGAATTATTGGAATTAGATAAATGGGC
AAGTTTGTGGAATTGGTTTAACATAACAAATTGGCTGTGGTATATAAAATTATTCATAATGATAGTAGGA
GGCTTGGTAGGTTTAAGAATAGTTTTTGCTGTACTTTCTATAGTGAATAGAGTTAGGCAGGGATATTCAC
CATTATCGTTTCAGACCCACCTCCCAACCCCGAGGGGACCCGACAGGCCCGAAGGAATAGAAGAAGAAGG
TGGAGAGAGAGACAGAGACAGATCCATTCGATTAGTGAACGGATCGGCACTGCGTGCGCCAATTCTGCAG
ACAAATGGCAGTATTCATCCACAATTTTAAAAGAAAAGGGGGGATTGGGGGGTACAGTGCAGGGGAAAGA
ATAGTAGACATAATAGCAACAGACATACAAACTAAAGAATTACAAAAACAAATTACAAAAATTCAAAATT
TTCGGGTTTATTACAGGGACAGCAGAGATCCAGTTTGGTTAGTACCGGGCCCGCTCTAGACCTTTCGTCT
TCATTCGAGTTTACTCCCTATCAGTGATAGAGAACGTATGTCGAGTTTACTCCCTATCAGTGATAGAGAA
CGATGTCGAGTTTACTCCCTATCAGTGATAGAGAACGTATGTCGAGTTTACTCCCTATCAGTGATAGAGA
ACGTATGTCGAGTTTACTCCCTATCAGTGATAGAGAACGTATGTCGAGTTTATCCCTATCAGTGATAGAG
AACGTATGTCGAGTTTACTCCCTATCAGTGATAGAGAACGTATGTCGAGGTAGGCGTGTACGGTGGGAGG
CCTATATAAGCAGAGCTCGTTTAGTGAACCGTCAGATCGCCTGGACCGGTCGCCACCATGGTGAGCAAGG
GCGAGGAGCTGTTCACCGGGGTGGTGCCCATCCTGGTCGAGCTGGACGGCGACGTAAACGGCCACAAGTT
CAGCGTGTCCGGCGAGGGCGAGGGCGATGCCACCTACGGCAAGCTGACCCTGAAGTTCATCTGCACCACC
GGCAAGCTGCCCGTGCCCTGGCCCACCCTCGTGACCACCCTGACCTACGGCGTGCAGTGCTTCAGCCGCT
ACCCCGACCACATGAAGCAGCACGACTTCTTCAAGTCCGCCATGCCCGAAGGCTACGTCCAGGAGCGCAC
CATCTTCTTCAAGGACGACGGCAACTACAAGACCCGCGCCGAGGTGAAGTTCGAGGGCGACACCCTGGTG
AACCGCATCGAGCTGAAGGGCATCGACTTCAAGGAGGACGGCAACATCCTGGGGCACAAGCTGGAGTACA
ACTACAACAGCCACAACGTCTATATCATGGCCGACAAGCAGAAGAACGGCATCAAGGTGAACTTCAAGAT
CCGCCACAACATCGAGGACGGCAGCGTGCAGCTCGCCGACCACTACCAGCAGAACACCCCCATCGGCGAC
GGCCCCGTGCTGCTGCCCGACAACCACTACCTGAGCACCCAGTCCGCCCTGAGCAAAGACCCCAACGAGA
AGCGCGATCACATGGTCCTGCTGGAGTTCGTGACCGCCGCCGGGATCACTCTCGGCATGGACGAGCTGTA
CAAGTAGCGGCCGCAAGCCTTGTTAAGTGCTCGCTTCGGCAGCACATATACTATGTTTGAATGAGGCTTC
AGTACTTTACAGAATCGTTGCCTGCACATCTTGGAAACACTTGCTGGGATTACTTCTTCAGGTTAACCCA
ACAGAAGGCTCGAGCAACCAGAATTCAAGGGGCTACTTTAGGAGCAATTATCTTGTTTACTAAAACTGAA
TACCTTGCTATCTCTTTGATACATTTTTACAAAGCTGAATTAAAATGGTATAAATTAAATCACTTTTTTC
AATTGGAAGACTAATGCGTTTAAACACGCGGCGACGCGTTCGACCGAATAAAACCTGTGACGGAAGATCA
CTTCGCAGAATAAATAAATCCTGGTGTCCCTGTTGATACCGGGAAGCCCTGGGCCAACTTTTGGCGAAAA
TGAGACGTTGATCGGCACGTAAGAGGTTCCAACTTTCACCATAATGAAATAAGATCACTACCGGGCGTAT
TTTTTGAGTTGTCGAGATTTTCAGGAGCTAAGGAAGCTAAAATGGAGAAAAAAATCACTGGATATACCAC
CGTTGATATATCCCAATGGCATCGTAAAGAACATTTTGAGGCATTTCAGTCAGTTGCTCAATGTACCTAT
AACCAGACCGTTCAGCTGGATATTACGGCCTTTTTAAAGACCGTAAAGAAAAATAAGCACAAGTTTTATC
CGGCCTTTATTCACATTCTTGCCCGCCTGATGAATGCTCATCCGGAATTACGTATGGCAATGAAAGACGG
TGAGCTGGTGATATGGGATAGTGTTCACCCTTGTTACACCGTTTTCCATGAGCAAACTGAAACGTTTTCA
TCGCTCTGGAGTGAATACCACGACGATTTCCGGCAGTTTCTACACATATATTCGCAAGATGTGGCGTGTT
ACGGTGAAAACCTGGCCTATTTCCCTAAAGGGTTTATTGAGAATATGTTTTTCGTCTCAGCCAATCCCTG
GGTGAGTTTCACCAGTTTTGATTTAAACGTGGCCAATATGGACAACTTCTTCGCCCCCGTTTTCACCATG
GGCAAATATTATACGCAAGGCGACAAGGTGCTGATGCCGCTGGCGATTCAGGTTCATCATGCCGTTTGTG
ATGGCTTCCATGTCGGCAGAATGCTTAATGAATTACAACAGTACTGCGATGAGTGGCAGGGCGGGGCGTA
ATTTTTTTAAGGCAGTTATTGGTGCCCTTAAACGCCTGGTTGCTACGCCTGAATAAGTGATAATAAGCGG
ATGAATGGCAGAAATTCGGATCTCGACCGCGTTTGGGCGGTGGCTCCCTGCCACGCGGCTCCGAACAGAA
GCTGATCTCCGAAGAGGATCTGACATGTGTTTAAACCTCGACTTAATTAAGTCGAGGGTCGACGGTATCG
ATAAGCTCGCTTCACGAGATCATGTTTAAGGGTTCCGGTTCCACTAGGTACAATTCGATATCAAGCTTAT
CGATAATCAACCTCTGGATTACAAAATTTGTGAAAGATTGACTGGTATTCTTAACTATGTTGCTCCTTTT
ACGCTATGTGGATACGCTGCTTTAATGCCTTTGTATCATGCTATTGCTTCCCGTATGGCTTTCATTTTCT
CCTCCTTGTATAAATCCTGGTTGCTGTCTCTTTATGAGGAGTTGTGGCCCGTTGTCAGGCAACGTGGCGT
GGTGTGCACTGTGTTTGCTGACGCAACCCCCACTGGTTGGGGCATTGCCACCACCTGTCAGCTCCTTTCC
GGGACTTTCGCTTTCCCCCTCCCTATTGCCACGGCGGAACTCATCGCCGCCTGCCTTGCCCGCTGCTGGA
CAGGGGCTCGGCTGTTGGGCACTGACAATTCCGTGGTGTTGTCGGGGAAATCATCGTCCTTTCCTTGGCT
GCTCGCCTGTGTTGCCACCTGGATTCTGCGCGGGACGTCCTTCTGCTACGTCCCTTCGGCCCTCAATCCA
GCGGACCTTCCTTCCCGCGGCCTGCTGCCGGCTCTGCGGCCTCTTCCGCGTCTTCGCCTTCGCCCTCAGA
CGAGTCGGATCTCCCTTTGGGCCGCCTCCCCGCATCGATACCGTCGACCTCGATCGAGACCTAGAAAAAC
ATGGAGCAATCACAAGTAGCAATACAGCAGCTACCAATGCTGATTGTGCCTGGCTAGAAGCACAAGAGGA
GGAGGAGGTGGGTTTTCCAGTCACACCTCAGGTACCTTTAAGACCAATGACTTACAAGGCAGCTGTAGAT
CTTAGCCACTTTTTAAAAGAAAAGGGGGGACTGGAAGGGCTAATTCACTCCCAACGAAGACAAGATATCC
TTGATCTGTGGATCTACCACACACAAGGCTACTTCCCTGATTGGCAGAACTACACACCAGGGCCAGGGAT
CAGATATCCACTGACCTTTGGATGGTGCTACAAGCTAGTACCAGTTGAGCAAGAGAAGGTAGAAGAAGCC
AATGAAGGAGAGAACACCCGCTTGTTACACCCTGTGAGCCTGCATGGGATGGATGACCCGGAGAGAGAAG
TATTAGAGTGGAGGTTTGACAGCCGCCTAGCATTTCATCACATGGCCCGAGAGCTGCATCCGGACTGTAC
TGGGTCTCTCTGGTTAGACCAGATCTGAGCCTGGGAGCTCTCTGGCTAACTAGGGAACCCACTGCTTAAG
CCTCAATAAAGCTTGCCTTGAGTGCTTCAAGTAGTGTGTGCCCGTCTGTTGTGTGACTCTGGTAACTAGA
GATCCCTCAGACCCTTTTAGTCAGTGTGGAAAATCTCTAGCAGCATGTGAGCAAAAGGCCAGCAAAAGGC
CAGGAACCGTAAAAAGGCCGCGTTGCTGGCGTTTTTCCATAGGCTCCGCCCCCCTGACGAGCATCACAAA
AATCGACGCTCAAGTCAGAGGTGGCGAAACCCGACAGGACTATAAAGATACCAGGCGTTTCCCCCTGGAA
GCTCCCTCGTGCGCTCTCCTGTTCCGACCCTGCCGCTTACCGGATACCTGTCCGCCTTTCTCCCTTCGGG
AAGCGTGGCGCTTTCTCATAGCTCACGCTGTAGGTATCTCAGTTCGGTGTAGGTCGTTCGCTCCAAGCTG
GGCTGTGTGCACGAACCCCCCGTTCAGCCCGACCGCTGCGCCTTATCCGGTAACTATCGTCTTGAGTCCA
ACCCGGTAAGACACGACTTATCGCCACTGGCAGCAGCCACTGGTAACAGGATTAGCAGAGCGAGGTATGT
AGGCGGTGCTACAGAGTTCTTGAAGTGGTGGCCTAACTACGGCTACACTAGAAGAACAGTATTTGGTATC
TGCGCTCTGCTGAAGCCAGTTACCTTCGGAAAAAGAGTTGGTAGCTCTTGATCCGGCAAACAAACCACCG
CTGGTAGCGGTGGTTTTTTTGTTTGCAAGCAGCAGATTACGCGCAGAAAAAAAGGATCTCAAGAAGATCC
TTTGATCTTTTCTACGGGGTCTGACGCTCAGTGGAACGAAAACTCACGTTAAGGGATTTTGGTCATGAGA
TTATCAAAAAGGATCTTCACCTAGATCCTTTTAAATTAAAAATGAAGTTTTAAATCAATCTAAAGTATAT
ATGAGTAAACTTGGTCTGACAGTTACCAATGCTTAATCAGTGAGGCACCTATCTCAGCGATCTGTCTATT
TCGTTCATCCATAGTTGCCTGACTCCCCGTCGTGTAGATAACTACGATACGGGAGGGCTTACCATCTGGC
CCCAGTGCTGCAATGATACCGCGAGACCCACGCTCACCGGCTCCAGATTTATCAGCAATAAACCAGCCAG
CCGGAAGGGCCGAGCGCAGAAGTGGTCCTGCAACTTTATCCGCCTCCATCCAGTCTATTAATTGTTGCCG
GGAAGCTAGAGTAAGTAGTTCGCCAGTTAATAGTTTGCGCAACGTTGTTGCCATTGCTACAGGCATCGTG
GTGTCACGCTCGTCGTTTGGTATGGCTTCATTCAGCTCCGGTTCCCAACGATCAAGGCGAGTTACATGAT
CCCCCATGTTGTGCAAAAAAGCGGTTAGCTCCTTCGGTCCTCCGATCGTTGTCAGAAGTAAGTTGGCCGC
AGTGTTATCACTCATGGTTATGGCAGCACTGCATAATTCTCTTACTGTCATGCCATCCGTAAGATGCTTT
TCTGTGACTGGTGAGTACTCAACCAAGTCATTCTGAGAATAGTGTATGCGGCGACCGAGTTGCTCTTGCC
CGGCGTCAATACGGGATAATACCGCGCCACATAGCAGAACTTTAAAAGTGCTCATCATTGGAAAACGTTC
TTCGGGGCGAAAACTCTCAAGGATCTTACCGCTGTTGAGATCCAGTTCGATGTAACCCACTCGTGCACCC
AACTGATCTTCAGCATCTTTTACTTTCACCAGCGTTTCTGGGTGAGCAAAAACAGGAAGGCAAAATGCCG
CAAAAAAGGGAATAAGGGCGACACGGAAATGTTGAATACTCATACTCTTCCTTTTTCAATATTATTGAAG
CATTTATCAGGGTTATTGTCTCATGAGCGGATACATATTTGAATGTATTTAGAAAAATAAACAAATAGGG
GTTCCGCGCACATTTCCCCGAAAAGTGCCACCTGAC
