>Addgene plasmid #11662 | pPRIME-TET-GFP-FF3 | addgene partial sequence | sequence record 18407 | EGFP-C 5'-CATGGTCCTGCTGGAGTTCGTG-3'
AGCGGCCGCAAGCCTTGTTAAGTGCTCGCTTCGGCAGCACATATACTATGTTGAATGAGGCTTCAGTACT
TTACAGAATCGTTGCCTGCACATCTTGGAAACACTTGCTGGGATTACTTCTTCAGGTTAACCCAACAGAA
GGCTCGAGAAGGTATATTGCTGTTGACAGTGAGCGAGCTCCCGTGAATTGGAATCCTAGTGAAGCCACAG
ATGTAGGATTCCAATTCAGCGGGAGCCTGCCTACTGCCTCGGAATTCAAGGGGCTACTTTAGGAGCAATT
ATCTTGTTTACTAAAACTGAATACCTTGCTATCTCTTTGATACATTTTTACAAAGCTGAATTAAAATGGT
ATAAATTAAATCACTTTTTTCAATTGGAAGACTAATGCGTTTAAACACGCGGCGACGCGTTTGACCGAAT
AAATACCTGTGACGGAAGATCACTTCGCAGAATAAATAAATCCTGGTGTCCCTGTTGATACCGGGAAGCC
CTGGGCCAACTTTTGGCGAAAATGAGACGTTGATCGGCACGTAAGAGGTTCCAACTTTCACCATAATGAA
ATAAGATCACTACCGGGCGTATTTTTTGAGTTGTCGAGATTTTCAGGAGCTAAGGAAGCTAAAATGGAGA
AAAAAATCACTGGATATACCACCGTTGATATATCCCAATGGCATCGTAAAGAACATTTTGAGGCATTTCA
GTCAGTTGCTCAATGTACCTATAACCAGACCGTTCAGCTGGATATTACGGCCTTTTTAAAGACCGTAAAG
AAAAATAAGCACAAGTTTTATCCGGCCTTTATTCACATTCTTGCCCGCCTGATGAATGCTCATCCGGAAT
TACGTATGGCAATGAAAGACGGTGAGCTGGTGA
